>Addgene plasmid #1811 | BB2/neo | depositor partial sequence | sequence record 368 | Author sequence
GAGGTCCATACTAACCAGGATCCACTTGACTAAAGCTTAAAGTGTGACAACGTCGCACCATGTGTAGGTT
TTCATTTATGTTCTTTCTTTCTTTCTTTTGTGAATTTGTTTTCTGTCTCAAATGTTTTTAATTCGCTTGG
GACCTATGTTTTTCTTGTTTTTTTGCTCACCCTTTGTGTAGGAGGCACCCTGTCACGTCTGTGGTTGCGT
GTATGCCTTCCTTCCCCTTATTCGCTTCTTCCTGTCGTGTCACACCTCTTTCTCCCTCTCCCTTTCCGCC
TTTTCTTTCAATCTTGTTTTCTCGACCAGCCCTACTAGAGGAGAAAGAATAGTAACCCTTTCATCAAATA
GTCCAAACGAATTGAATTCATGATTGAACAAGATGGATTGCACGCAGGTTCTCCGGCCGCTTGGGTGGAG
AGGCTATTCGGCTATGACTGGGCACAACAGACAATCGGCTGCTCTGATGCCGCCGTGTTCCGGCTGTCAG
CGCAGGGGCGCCCGGTTCTTTTTGTCAAGACCGACCTGTCCGGTGCCCTGAATGAACTGCAGGACGAGGC
AGCGCGGCTATCGTGGCTGGCCACGACGGGCGTTCCTTGCGCAGCTGTGCTCGACGTTGTCACTGAAGCG
GGAAGGGACTGGCTGCTATTGGGCGAAGTGCCGGGGCAGGATCTCCTGTCATCTCACCTTGCTCCTGCCG
AGAAAGTATCCATCATGGCTGATGCAATGCGGCGGCTGCATACGCTTGATCCGGCTACCTGCCCATTCGA
CCACCAAGCGAAACATCGCATCGAGCGAGCACGTACTCGGATGGAAGCCGGTCTTGTCGATCAGGATGAT
CTGGACGAAGAGCATCAGGGGCTCGCGCCAGCCGAACTGTTCGCCAGGCTCAAGGCGCGCATGCCCGACG
GCGAGGATCTCGTCGTGACCCATGGCGATGCCTGCTTGCCGAATATCATGGTGGAAAATGGCCGCTTTTC
TGGATTCATCGACTGTGGCCGGCTGGGTGTGGCGGACCGCTATCAGGACATAGCGTTGGCTACCCGTGAT
ATTGCTGAAGAGCTTGGCGGCGAATGGGCTGACCGCTTCCTCGTGCTTTACGGTATCGCCGCTCCCGATT
CGCAGCGCATCGCCTTCTATCGCCTTCTTGACGAGTTCTTCTGA
