[The description below was written by a language model from this plasmid's Addgene catalogue record.]
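Description:
BB2/neo is a small cloning plasmid built on the pBluescript II KS backbone (about 3 kb) and carrying a 1,164 bp insert placed between XbaI and XhoI sites, both of which remain intact. It is maintained at high copy in standard E. coli hosts under ampicillin selection. Although it is catalogued as a bacterial expression vector, the associated publication title indicates that it belongs to a one-step, PCR-based strategy for in vivo epitope tagging of Trypanosoma brucei genes. This suggests it serves mainly as a template or cassette source rather than as a vehicle for making protein in bacteria.

The insert combines a BB2 epitope tag, listed as N-terminal on the insert, with a neomycin resistance marker that allows G418 selection. In PCR-based tagging schemes of this kind, a tag-plus-marker cassette is typically amplified with primers carrying short stretches of homology to the target locus. The product is then introduced into the organism so that it integrates by homologous recombination, fusing the epitope to the endogenous gene while the resistance marker selects for integrants. The tagged protein can then be detected or purified with an antibody against the epitope, without raising an antibody specific to that protein.

The record includes no feature table. It does not state the internal order of the cassette, the promoters or trypanosome RNA-processing sequences that might drive neo expression, or the exact design of the tagging junction, so these details cannot be described from the available information.
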