Addgene plasmid #1811: BB2/neo
Depositing lab: Christian Tschudi. Depositing organization: Yale University. Publication: In vivo epitope tagging of Trypanosoma brucei genes using a one step PCR-based strategy. Shen S, Arhin GK, Ullu E, Tschudi C. Mol Biochem Parasitol 2001 Mar;113(1):171-3. 10.1016/S0166-6851(00)00383-2 PubMed 11254965.
Backbone
  Vector backbone: pBluescript II KS
  Backbone manufacturer: Stratagene
  Backbone size w/o insert (bp): 3000
  Vector type: Bacterial Expression
  Selectable markers: Neomycin (select with G418)
Growth in bacteria
  Bacterial resistance: Ampicillin, 100 μg/mL
  Growth temperature: 37°C
  Growth strain: DH5alpha
  Copy number: High Copy
Gene/Insert
  Gene/Insert name: BB2/neo
  Insert size (bp): 1164
  Tag / fusion protein: BB2 (N terminal on insert)
  Cloning method: Restriction Enzyme; 5′ cloning site XbaI (not destroyed); 3′ cloning site XhoI (not destroyed)
  Sequencing primers: 5′ na
Terms and licenses: Academic/Nonprofit Terms; Industry Terms: Not Available to Industry
How to cite: BB2/neo was a gift from Christian Tschudi (Addgene plasmid # 1811 ; http://n2t.net/addgene:1811 ; RRID:Addgene_1811)
